>Addgene plasmid #143551 | TFORF1866 | addgene full sequence | sequence record 391397 | Addgene NGS Result
TTAATGTAGTCTTATGCAATACTCTTGTAGTCTTGCAACATGGTAACGATGAGTTAGCAACATGCCTTAC
AAGGAGAGAAAAAGCACCGTGCATGCCGATTGGTGGAAGTAAGGTGGTACGATCGTGCCTTATTAGGAAG
GCAACAGACGGGTCTGACATGGATTGGACGAACCACTGAATTGCCGCATTGCAGAGATATTGTATTTAAG
TGCCTAGCTCGATACATAAACGGGTCTCTCTGGTTAGACCAGATCTGAGCCTGGGAGCTCTCTGGCTAAC
TAGGGAACCCACTGCTTAAGCCTCAATAAAGCTTGCCTTGAGTGCTTCAAGTAGTGTGTGCCCGTCTGTT
GTGTGACTCTGGTAACTAGAGATCCCTCAGACCCTTTTAGTCAGTGTGGAAAATCTCTAGCAGTGGCGCC
CGAACAGGGACTTGAAAGCGAAAGGGAAACCAGAGGAGCTCTCTCGACGCAGGACTCGGCTTGCTGAAGC
GCGCACGGCAAGAGGCGAGGGGCGGCGACTGGTGAGTACGCCAAAAATTTTGACTAGCGGAGGCTAGAAG
GAGAGAGATGGGTGCGAGAGCGTCAGTATTAAGCGGGGGAGAATTAGATCGCGATGGGAAAAAATTCGGT
TAAGGCCAGGGGGAAAGAAAAAATATAAATTAAAACATATAGTATGGGCAAGCAGGGAGCTAGAACGATT
CGCAGTTAATCCTGGCCTGTTAGAAACATCAGAAGGCTGTAGACAAATACTGGGACAGCTACAACCATCC
CTTCAGACAGGATCAGAAGAACTTAGATCATTATATAATACAGTAGCAACCCTCTATTGTGTGCATCAAA
GGATAGAGATAAAAGACACCAAGGAAGCTTTAGACAAGATAGAGGAAGAGCAAAACAAAAGTAAGACCAC
CGCACAGCAAGCGGCCGCTGATCTTCAGACCTGGAGGAGGAGATATGAGGGACAATTGGAGAAGTGAATT
ATATAAATATAAAGTAGTAAAAATTGAACCATTAGGAGTAGCACCCACCAAGGCAAAGAGAAGAGTGGTG
CAGAGAGAAAAAAGAGCAGTGGGAATAGGAGCTTTGTTCCTTGGGTTCTTGGGAGCAGCAGGAAGCACTA
TGGGCGCAGCGTCAATGACGCTGACGGTACAGGCCAGACAATTATTGTCTGGTATAGTGCAGCAGCAGAA
CAATTTGCTGAGGGCTATTGAGGCGCAACAGCATCTGTTGCAACTCACAGTCTGGGGCATCAAGCAGCTC
CAGGCAAGAATCCTGGCTGTGGAAAGATACCTAAAGGATCAACAGCTCCTGGGGATTTGGGGTTGCTCTG
GAAAACTCATTTGCACCACTGCTGTGCCTTGGAATGCTAGTTGGAGTAATAAATCTCTGGAACAGATTTG
GAATCACACGACCTGGATGGAGTGGGACAGAGAAATTAACAATTACACAAGCTTAATACACTCCTTAATT
GAAGAATCGCAAAACCAGCAAGAAAAGAATGAACAAGAATTATTGGAATTAGATAAATGGGCAAGTTTGT
GGAATTGGTTTAACATAACAAATTGGCTGTGGTATATAAAATTATTCATAATGATAGTAGGAGGCTTGGT
AGGTTTAAGAATAGTTTTTGCTGTACTTTCTATAGTGAATAGAGTTAGGCAGGGATATTCACCATTATCG
TTTCAGACCCACCTCCCAACCCCGAGGGGACCCATGCATTGCATCTCAATTAGTCAGCAACCAGGTGTGG
AAAGTCCCCAGGCTCCCCAGCAGGCAGAAGTATGCAAAGCATGCGTCTCAATTAGTCAGCAACCATAGTC
CCGCCCCTAACTCCGCCCATCCCGCCCCTAACTCCGCCCAGTTCCGCCCATTCTCCGCCCCATGGCTGAC
TAATTTTTTTTATTTATGCAGAGGCCGAGGCCGCCTCGGCCTCTGAGCTATTCCAGAAGTAGTGAGGAGG
CTTTTTTGGAGGCCTAGGCTTTTGCAAAAAGCTTTCTAGAGGTACCACCGGAGCTTACCATGACCGAGTA
CAAGCCCACGGTGCGCCTCGCCACCCGCGACGACGTCCCCAGGGCCGTACGCACCCTCGCCGCCGCGTTC
GCCGACTACCCCGCCACGCGCCACACCGTCGATCCGGACCGCCACATCGAGCGGGTCACCGAGCTGCAAG
AACTCTTCCTCACGCGCGTCGGGCTCGACATCGGCAAGGTGTGGGTCGCGGACGACGGCGCCGCCGTGGC
GGTCTGGACCACGCCGGAGAGCGTCGAAGCGGGGGCGGTGTTCGCCGAGATCGGCCCGCGCATGGCCGAG
TTGAGCGGTTCCCGGCTGGCCGCGCAGCAACAGATGGAAGGCCTCCTGGCGCCGCACCGGCCCAAGGAGC
CCGCGTGGTTCCTGGCCACCGTCGGCGTCTCGCCCGACCACCAGGGCAAGGGTCTGGGCAGCGCCGTCGT
GCTCCCCGGAGTGGAGGCGGCCGAGCGCGCCGGGGTGCCCGCCTTCCTGGAGACCTCCGCGCCCCGCAAC
CTCCCCTTCTACGAGCGGCTCGGCTTCACCGTCACCGCCGACGTCGAGGTGCCCGAAGGACCGCGCACCT
GGTGCATGACCCGCAAGCCCGGTGCCAGTTAACGAATTCTAGATCTTGAGACAAATGGCAGTATTCATCC
ACAATTTTAAAAGAAAAGGGGGGATTGGGGGGTACAGTGCAGGGGAAAGAATAGTAGACATAATAGCAAC
AGACATACAAACTAAAGAATTACAAAAACAAATTACAAAAATTCAAAATTTTCGGGTTTATTACAGGGAC
AGCAGAGATCCACTTTGGCGCCGGCTCGAGGCCTGCAGGTGCAAAGATGGATAAAGTTTTAAACAGAGAG
GAATCTTTGCAGCTAATGGACCTTCTAGGTCTTGAAAGGAGTGGGAATTGGCTCCGGTGCCCGTCAGTGG
GCAGAGCGCACATCGCCCACAGTCCCCGAGAAGTTGGGGGGAGGGGTCGGCAATTGAACCGGTGCCTAGA
GAAGGTGGCGCGGGGTAAACTGGGAAAGTGATGTCGTGTACTGGCTCCGCCTTTTTCCCGAGGGTGGGGG
AGAACCGTATATAAGTGCAGTAGTCGCCGTGAACGTTCTTTTTCGCAACGGGTTTGCCGCCAGAACACAG
GTAAGTGCCGTGTGTGGTTCCCGCGGGCCTGGCCTCTTTACGGGTTATGGCCCTTGCGTGCCTTGAATTA
CTTCCACCTGGCTGCAGTACGTGATTCTTGATCCCGAGCTTCGGGTTGGAAGTGGGTGGGAGAGTTCGAG
GCCTTGCGCTTAAGGAGCCCCTTCGCCTCGTGCTTGAGTTGAGGCCTGGCCTGGGCGCTGGGGCCGCCGC
GTGCGAATCTGGTGGCACCTTCGCGCCTGTCTCGCTGCTTTCGATAAGTCTCTAGCCATTTAAAATTTTT
GATGACCTGCTGCGACGCTTTTTTTCTGGCAAGATAGTCTTGTAAATGCGGGCCAAGATCTGCACACTGG
TATTTCGGTTTTTGGGGCCGCGGGCGGCGACGGGGCCCGTGCGTCCCAGCGCACATGTTCGGCGAGGCGG
GGCCTGCGAGCGCGGCCACCGAGAATCGGACGGGGGTAGTCTCAAGCTGGCCGGCCTGCTCTGGTGCCTG
GCCTCGCGCCGCCGTGTATCGCCCCGCCCTGGGCGGCAAGGCTGGCCCGGTCGGCACCAGTTGCGTGAGC
GGAAAGATGGCCGCTTCCCGGCCCTGCTGCAGGGAGCTCAAAATGGAGGACGCGGCGCTCGGGAGAGCGG
GCGGGTGAGTCACCCACACAAAGGAAAAGGGCCTTTCCGTCCTCAGCCGTCGCTTCATGTGACTCCACGG
AGTACCGGGCGCCGTCCAGGCACCTCGATTAGTTCTCGAGCTTTTGGAGTACGTCGTCTTTAGGTTGGGG
GGAGGGGTTTTATGCGATGGAGTTTCCCCACACTGAGTGGGTGGAGACTGAAGTTAGGCCAGCTTGGCAC
TTGATGTAATTCTCCTTGGAATTTGCCCTTTTTGAGTTTGGATCTTGGTTCATTCTCAAGCCTCAGACAG
TGGTTCAAAGTTTTTTTCTTCCATTTCAGGTGTCGTGAGGCTAGCACCGCCACCATGGTTCACTCCAGCA
TGGGGGCTCCAGAAATAAGAATGTCTAAGCCCCTGGAGGCCGAGAAGCAAGGTCTGGACTCCCCATCAGA
GCACACAGACACCGAAAGAAATGGACCAGACACTAATCATCAGAACCCCCAAAATAAGACCTCCCCATTC
TCCGTGTCCCCAACTGGCCCCAGTACAAAGATCAAGGCTGAAGACCCCAGTGGCGATTCAGCCCCAGCAG
CACCCCTGCCCCCTCAGCCGGCCCAGCCTCATCTGCCCCAGGCCCAACTCATGTTGACGGGCAGCCAGCT
AGCTGGGGACATACAGCAGCTCCTCCAGCTCCAGCAGCTGGTGCTTGTGCCAGGCCACCACCTCCAGCCA
CCTGCTCAGTTCCTGCTACCGCAGGCCCAGCAGAGCCAGCCAGGCCTGCTACCGACACCAAATCTATTCC
AGCTACCTCAGCAAACCCAGGGAGCTCTTCTGACCTCCCAGCCCCGGGCCGGGCTTCCCACACAGCCCCC
CAAATGCTTGGAGCCACCATCCCACCCCGAGGAGCCCAGTGATCTGGAGGAGCTGGAGCAATTCGCCCGC
ACCTTCAAGCAACGCCGCATCAAGCTGGGCTTCACGCAGGGTGATGTGGGCCTGGCCATGGGCAAGCTCT
ACGGCAACGACTTCAGCCAGACGACCATTTCCCGCTTCGAGGCCCTCAACCTGAGCTTCAAGAACATGTG
CAAACTCAAGCCCCTCCTGGAGAAGTGGCTCAACGATGCAGAGACTATGTCTGTGGACTCAAGCCTGCCC
AGCCCCAACCAGCTGAGCAGCCCCAGCCTGGGTTTCGACGGCCTGCCCGGCCGGAGACGCAAGAAGAGGA
CCAGCATCGAGACAAACGTCCGCTTCGCCTTAGAGAAGAGTTTTCTAGCGAACCAGAAGCCTACCTCAGA
GGAGATCCTGCTGATCGCCGAGCAGCTGCACATGGAGAAGGAAGTGATCCGCGTCTGGTTCTGCAACCGG
CGCCAGAAGGAGAAACGCATCAACCCCTGCAGTGCGGCCCCCATGCTGCCCAGCCCAGGGAAGCCGGCCA
GCTACAGCCCCCATATGGTCACACCCCAAGGGGGCGCGGGGACCTTACCGTTGTCCCAAGCTTCCAGCAG
TCTGAGCACAACAGTTACTACCTTATCCTCAGCTGTGGGGACGCTCCACCCCAGCCGGACAGCTGGAGGG
GGTGGGGGCGGGGGCGGGGCTGCGCCCCCCCTCAATTCCATCCCCTCTGTCACTCCCCCACCCCCGGCCA
CCACCAACAGCACAAACCCCAGCCCTCAAGGCAGCCACTCGGCTATCGGCTTGTCAGGCCTGAACCCCAG
CACGGGCCCTGGCCTCTGGTGGAACCCTGCCCCTTACCAGCCTTAGTAATGAACTAGTCCGTAACTTGAA
AGTATTTCGATTTCTTGGCTTTATATATCTTGTGGAAAGGACGACTGACGTTTGATTCCGCCGTGGCAAC
GCGTTAAGTCGACAATCAACCTCTGGATTACAAAATTTGTGAAAGATTGACTGGTATTCTTAACTATGTT
GCTCCTTTTACGCTATGTGGATACGCTGCTTTAATGCCTTTGTATCATGCTATTGCTTCCCGTATGGCTT
TCATTTTCTCCTCCTTGTATAAATCCTGGTTGCTGTCTCTTTATGAGGAGTTGTGGCCCGTTGTCAGGCA
ACGTGGCGTGGTGTGCACTGTGTTTGCTGACGCAACCCCCACTGGTTGGGGCATTGCCACCACCTGTCAG
CTCCTTTCCGGGACTTTCGCTTTCCCCCTCCCTATTGCCACGGCGGAACTCATCGCCGCCTGCCTTGCCC
GCTGCTGGACAGGGGCTCGGCTGTTGGGCACTGACAATTCCGTGGTGTTGTCGGGGAAATCATCGTCCTT
TCCTTGGCTGCTCGCCTGTGTTGCCACCTGGATTCTGCGCGGGACGTCCTTCTGCTACGTCCCTTCGGCC
CTCAATCCAGCGGACCTTCCTTCCCGCGGCCTGCTGCCGGCTCTGCGGCCTCTTCCGCGTCTTCGCCTTC
GCCCTCAGACGAGTCGGATCTCCCTTTGGGCCGCCTCCCCGCGTCGACTTTAAGACCAATGACTTACAAG
GCAGCTGTAGATCTTAGCCACTTTTTAAAAGAAAAGGGGGGACTGGAAGGGCTAATTCACTCCCAACGAA
GACAAGATCTGCTTTTTGCTTGTACTGGGTCTCTCTGGTTAGACCAGATCTGAGCCTGGGAGCTCTCTGG
CTAACTAGGGAACCCACTGCTTAAGCCTCAATAAAGCTTGCCTTGAGTGCTTCAAGTAGTGTGTGCCCGT
CTGTTGTGTGACTCTGGTAACTAGAGATCCCTCAGACCCTTTTAGTCAGTGTGGAAAATCTCTAGCAGTA
CGTATAGTAGTTCATGTCATCTTATTATTCAGTATTTATAACTTGCAAAGAAATGAATATCAGAGAGTGA
GAGGAACTTGTTTATTGCAGCTTATAATGGTTACAAATAAAGCAATAGCATCACAAATTTCACAAATAAA
GCATTTTTTTCACTGCATTCTAGTTGTGGTTTGTCCAAACTCATCAATGTATCTTATCATGTCTGGCTCT
AGCTATCCCGCCCCTAACTCCGCCCATCCCGCCCCTAACTCCGCCCAGTTCCGCCCATTCTCCGCCCCAT
GGCTGACTAATTTTTTTTATTTATGCAGAGGCCGAGGCCGCCTCGGCCTCTGAGCTATTCCAGAAGTAGT
GAGGAGGCTTTTTTGGAGGCCTAGGGACGTACCCAATTCGCCCTATAGTGAGTCGTATTACGCGCGCTCA
CTGGCCGTCGTTTTACAACGTCGTGACTGGGAAAACCCTGGCGTTACCCAACTTAATCGCCTTGCAGCAC
ATCCCCCTTTCGCCAGCTGGCGTAATAGCGAAGAGGCCCGCACCGATCGCCCTTCCCAACAGTTGCGCAG
CCTGAATGGCGAATGGG
[124 nt withheld, positions 7088-7211]
C
[91 nt withheld, positions 7213-7303]
A
[49 nt withheld, positions 7305-7353]
CCTTTGACGTTGGAGTCCACGTTCTTT
[37 nt withheld, positions 7381-7417]
ACCCTATCTCGGTCTATTCTTTTGATTTATAAGGGATTTTGCCGATTTCGGCCTATTGGTTAAAAAATGA
GCTGATTTAACAAAAATTTAACGCGAATTTTAACAAAATATTAACGCTTACAATTTAGGTGGCACTTTTC
GGGGAAATGTGCGCGGAACCCCTATTTGTTTATTTTTCTAAATACATTCAAATATGTATCCGCTCATGAG
ACAATAACCCTGATAAATGCTTCAATAATATTGAAAAAGGAAGAGTATGAGTATTCAACATTTCCGTGTC
GCCCTTATTCCCTTTTTTGCGGCATTTTGCCTTCCTGTTTTTGCTCACCCAGAAACGCTGGTGAAAGTAA
AAGATGCTGAAGATCAGTTGGGTGCACGAGTGGGTTACATCGAACTGGATCTCAACAGCGGTAAGATCCT
TGAGAGTTTTCGCCCCGAAGAACGTTTTCCAATGATGAGCACTTTTAAAGTTCTGCTATGTGGCGCGGTA
TTATCCCGTATTGACGCCGGGCAAGAGCAACTCGGTCGCCGCATACACTATTCTCAGAATGACTTGGTTG
AGTACTCACCAGTCACAGAAAAGCATCTTACGGATGGCATGACAGTAAGAGAATTATGCAGTGCTGCCAT
AACCATGAGTGATAACACTGCGGCCAACTTACTTCTGACAACGATCGGAGGACCGAAGGAGCTAACCGCT
TTTTTGCACAACATGGGGGATCATGTAACTCGCCTTGATCGTTGGGAACCGGAGCTGAATGAAGCCATAC
CAAACGACGAGCGTGACACCACGATGCCTGTAGCAATGGCAACAACGTTGCGCAAACTATTAACTGGCGA
ACTACTTACTCTAGCTTCCCGGCAACAATTAATAGACTGGATGGAGGCGGATAAAGTTGCAGGACCACTT
CTGCGCTCGGCCCTTCCGGCTGGCTGGTTTATTGCTGATAAATCTGGAGCCGGTGAGCGTGGGTCTCGCG
GTATCATTGCAGCACTGGGGCCAGATGGTAAGCCCTCCCGTATCGTAGTTATCTACACGACGGGGAGTCA
GGCAACTATGGATGAACGAAATAGACAGATCGCTGAGATAGGTGCCTCACTGATTAAGCATTGGTAACTG
TCAGACCAAGTTTACTCATATATACTTTAGATTGATTTAAAACTTCATTTTTAATTTAAAAGGATCTAGG
TGAAGATCCTTTTTGATAATCTCATGACCAAAATCCCTTAACGTGAGTTTTCGTTCCACTGAGCGTCAGA
CCCCGTAGAAAAGATCAAAGGATCTTCTTGAGATCCTTTTTTTCTGCGCGTAATCTGCTGCTTGCAAACA
AAAAAACCACCGCTACCAGCGGTGGTTTGTTTGCCGGATCAAGAGCTACCAACTCTTTTTCCGAAGGTAA
CTGGCTTCAGCAGAGCGCAGATACCAAATACTGTTCTTCTAGTGTAGCCGTAGTTAGGCCACCACTTCAA
GAACTCTGTAGCACCGCCTACATACCTCGCTCTGCTAATCCTGTTACCAGTGGCTGCTGCCAGTGGCGAT
AAGTCGTGTCTTACCGGGTTGGACTCAAGACGATAGTTACCGGATAAGGCGCAGCGGTCGGGCTGAACGG
GGGGTTCGTGCACACAGCCCAGCTTGGAGCGAACGACCTACACCGAACTGAGATACCTACAGCGTGAGCT
ATGAGAAAGCGCCACGCTTCCCGAAGGGAGAAAGGCGGACAGGTATCCGGTAAGCGGCAGGGTCGGAACA
GGAGAGCGCACGAGGGAGCTTCCAGGGGGAAACGCCTGGTATCTTTATAGTCCTGTCGGGTTTCGCCACC
TCTGACTTGAGCGTCGATTTTTGTGATGCTCGTCAGGGGGGCGGAGCCTATGGAAAAACGCCAGCAACGC
GGCCTTTTTACGGTTCCTGGCCTTTTGCTGGCCTTTTGCTCACATGTTCTTTCCTGCGTTATCCCCTGAT
TCTGTGGATAACCGTATTACCGCCTTTGAGTGAGCTGATACCGCTCGCCGCAGCCGAACGACCGAGCGCA
GCGAGTCAGTGAGCGAGGAAGCGGAAGAGCGCCCAATACGCAAACCGCCTCTCCCCGCGCGTTGGCCGAT
TCATTAATGCAGCTGGCACGACAGGTTTCCCGACTGGAAAGCGGGCAGTGAGCGCAACGCAATTAATGTG
AGTTAGCTCACTCATTAGGCACCCCAGGCTTTACACTTTATGCTTCCGGCTCGTATGTTGTGTGGAATTG
TGAGCGGATAACAATTTCACACAGGAAACAGCTATGACCATGATTACGCCAAGCGCGCAATTAACCCTCA
CTAAAGGGAACAAAAGCTGGAGCTGCAAGC
Features (pLannotate 1.2.2; 31 found; start..end, strand, type, name):
      5..231     +  promoter       RSV promoter: Rous sarcoma virus enhancer/promoter
    232..412     +  LTR            5' LTR (truncated): truncated 5' long terminal repeat (LTR) from HIV-1
    459..584     +  misc_feature   HIV-1 Ψ: packaging signal of human immunodeficiency virus type 1
    568..931     +  CDS            HIV-1 gag (fragment): gag protein from human immunodeficiency virus 1; gag
   1077..1310    +  misc_feature   RRE: The Rev response element (RRE) of HIV-1 allows for Rev-dependent mRNA export from the nucleus to the cytoplasm.
   1687..1713    +  CDS            Rev (fragment): human immunodeficiency virus 1 (HIV-1) Rev protein; rev; enhances nuclear export of unspliced and incompletely spliced viral mRNAs
   1720..1743    +  promoter       SV40 promoter (fragment): SV40 early promoter
   1744..1815    +  promoter       SV40 promoter (fragment): SV40 enhancer and early promoter
   1839..1974    +  rep_origin     SV40 ori: SV40 origin of replication
   2020..2616    +  CDS            PuroR (fragment): puromycin N-acetyltransferase; pac from Streptomyces; confers resistance to puromycin
   2665..2782    +  misc_feature   cPPT/CTS: central polypurine tract and central termination sequence of HIV-1
   2847..2913    +  CDS            small t antigen (fragment): SV40 (simian virus 40) small t antigen
   2920..4098    +  promoter       EF-1α promoter: strong constitutive promoter for human elongation factor EF-1α
   4115..5503    +  CDS            POU2F2: PO2F2_HUMAN - Also known as OCT2, OTF2. Experimental evidence at protein level: Swiss-Prot protein existence level 1. [Isoform 5]: Activates the U2 small nuclear RNA (snRNA) promoter. From Homo sapiens (Human).
   5519..5572    +  promoter       U6 promoter (fragment): RNA polymerase III promoter for human U6 snRNA
   5614..6202    +  misc_feature   WPRE: woodchuck hepatitis virus posttranscriptional regulatory element
   6253..6272    +  misc_feature   cPPT/CTS (fragment): central polypurine tract and central termination sequence of HIV-1
   6274..6507    +  LTR            3' LTR (ΔU3): self-inactivating 3' long terminal repeat (LTR) from HIV-1
   6585..6706    +  polyA_signal   SV40 poly(A) signal: SV40 polyadenylation signal
   6746..6881    +  rep_origin     SV40 ori: SV40 origin of replication
   6902..6920    -  promoter       T7 promoter: promoter for bacteriophage T7 RNA polymerase
   6928..7083    +  CDS            lacZα (fragment): LacZα fragment of β-galactosidase; lacZ fragment
   7088..7516    +  rep_origin     f1 ori (sequence partly withheld): f1 bacteriophage origin of replication; arrow indicates direction of (+) strand synthesis
   7569..7673    +  promoter       AmpR promoter: bla
   7674..8534    +  CDS            AmpR: β-lactamase; bla; confers resistance to ampicillin, carbenicillin, and related antibiotics
   8705..9293    +  rep_origin     ori: high-copy-number ColE1/pMB1/pBR322/pUC origin of replication
   9476..9568    +  CDS            lacI (fragment): lac repressor; lacI; The lac repressor binds to the lac operator to inhibit transcription in E. coli. This inhibition can be relieved by adding lactose or isopropyl-β-D-thiogalactopyranoside (IPTG).
   9581..9602    +  protein_bind   CAP binding site: CAP binding activates transcription in the presence of cAMP. E. coli catabolite activator protein
   9617..9647    +  promoter       lac promoter: promoter for the E. coli lac operon
   9655..9671    +  protein_bind   lac operator: The lac repressor binds to the lac operator to inhibit transcription in E. coli. This inhibition can be relieved by adding lactose or isopropyl-β-D-thiogalactopyranoside (IPTG). lac repressor encoded by lacI
   9716..9734    +  promoter       T3 promoter: promoter for bacteriophage T3 RNA polymerase
