[The description below was written by a language model from this plasmid's Addgene catalogue record and pLannotate feature annotations shown in this document.]
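Description:
TFORF1866 is a lentiviral mammalian expression plasmid built on the pLX_TRC317 backbone and carrying the human transcription factor POU2F2 (also called OCT2 or OTF2). It belongs to a barcoded transcription factor ORF collection in which each ORF is paired with a unique 24-bp barcode, so that the factor delivered to a cell can be identified in pooled overexpression screens. In bacteria the plasmid is maintained at high copy through a ColE1/pUC-type origin and selected with ampicillin via the β-lactamase gene. An f1 origin and remnants of a lac/T7/T3 cloning region are also present in the backbone. The depositor notes a risk of recombination, as is common with LTR-containing plasmids.

The viral portion has a third-generation layout. An RSV promoter drives a truncated HIV-1 5' LTR, followed by the Ψ packaging signal with a gag fragment, the Rev response element for Rev-dependent nuclear export of genomic RNA, and a cPPT/CTS. It ends in a self-inactivating ΔU3 3' LTR with a downstream SV40 polyadenylation signal.

Two expression units sit between the LTRs. An SV40 early promoter/origin region precedes the puromycin N-acetyltransferase gene, allowing selection of transduced cells. Further downstream, the strong constitutive EF-1α promoter drives the synthesized POU2F2 ORF. A WPRE after the ORF enhances transcript stability and expression. The barcode is not annotated in the feature table. A short U6 promoter fragment call lies between the ORF and the WPRE, but the record does not explain its role. The construct is intended for producing lentivirus to overexpress POU2F2, for example in directed differentiation screens.
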