Addgene plasmid #143551: TFORF1866
Purpose: Lentiviral vector for overexpressing transcription factor ORFs with unique 24-bp barcodes. Barcodes facilitate identification of transcription factors in pooled screens.
Depositing lab: Feng Zhang. Depositing organization: Broad Institute. Publication: A transcription factor atlas of directed differentiation. Joung J, Ma S, Tay T, Geiger-Schuller KR, Kirchgatterer PC, Verdine VK, Guo B, Arias-Garcia MA, Allen WE, Singh A, Kuksenko O, Abudayyeh OO, Gootenberg JS, Fu Z, Macrae RK, Buenrostro JD, Regev A, Zhang F. Cell. 2023 Jan 5;186(1):209-229.e26. doi: 10.1016/j.cell.2022.11.026. PubMed 36608654.
Backbone
  Vector backbone: pLX_TRC317
  Backbone manufacturer: Broad Institute Genetic Perturbation Platform
  Backbone size w/o insert (bp): 8264
  Vector type: Mammalian Expression, Lentiviral
  Selectable markers: Puromycin
Growth in bacteria
  Bacterial resistance: Ampicillin, 100 μg/mL
  Growth temperature: 37°C
  Growth strain: NEB Stable
  Copy number: High Copy
Gene/Insert
  Gene/Insert name: POU2F2
  Species: H. sapiens (human)
  Insert size (bp): 1493
  Entrez Gene: POU2F2 (a.k.a. OCT2, OTF2, Oct-2)
  Promoter: EF1a
  Cloning method: Unknown
  Sequencing primers: 5′ GGGTGGAGACTGAAGTTAGGCCAG; 3′ CACATAGCGTAAAAGGAGCAACATAG
Terms and licenses: Academic/Nonprofit Terms; Industry Terms: Not Available to Industry
Depositor comments: NM_002698,ENST00000389341 . The transcription factor ORF portion of this plasmid was synthesized by Genewiz. Please test multiple small colonies in case of plasmid recombination. To make this collection available in a timely manner, a portion of this collection was not fully sequenced by Addgene. If an Addgene verified full plasmid sequence is not available, please contact us prior to placing an order to request the full sequence.
How to cite: TFORF1866 was a gift from Feng Zhang (Addgene plasmid # 143551 ; http://n2t.net/addgene:143551 ; RRID:Addgene_143551)
