>Addgene plasmid #143551 | TFORF1866 | depositor partial sequence | sequence record 282783 | Insert
ACCGCCACCATGGTTCACTCCAGCATGGGGGCTCCAGAAATAAGAATGTCTAAGCCCCTGGAGGCCGAGA
AGCAAGGTCTGGACTCCCCATCAGAGCACACAGACACCGAAAGAAATGGACCAGACACTAATCATCAGAA
CCCCCAAAATAAGACCTCCCCATTCTCCGTGTCCCCAACTGGCCCCAGTACAAAGATCAAGGCTGAAGAC
CCCAGTGGCGATTCAGCCCCAGCAGCACCCCTGCCCCCTCAGCCGGCCCAGCCTCATCTGCCCCAGGCCC
AACTCATGTTGACGGGCAGCCAGCTAGCTGGGGACATACAGCAGCTCCTCCAGCTCCAGCAGCTGGTGCT
TGTGCCAGGCCACCACCTCCAGCCACCTGCTCAGTTCCTGCTACCGCAGGCCCAGCAGAGCCAGCCAGGC
CTGCTACCGACACCAAATCTATTCCAGCTACCTCAGCAAACCCAGGGAGCTCTTCTGACCTCCCAGCCCC
GGGCCGGGCTTCCCACACAGCCCCCCAAATGCTTGGAGCCACCATCCCACCCCGAGGAGCCCAGTGATCT
GGAGGAGCTGGAGCAATTCGCCCGCACCTTCAAGCAACGCCGCATCAAGCTGGGCTTCACGCAGGGTGAT
GTGGGCCTGGCCATGGGCAAGCTCTACGGCAACGACTTCAGCCAGACGACCATTTCCCGCTTCGAGGCCC
TCAACCTGAGCTTCAAGAACATGTGCAAACTCAAGCCCCTCCTGGAGAAGTGGCTCAACGATGCAGAGAC
TATGTCTGTGGACTCAAGCCTGCCCAGCCCCAACCAGCTGAGCAGCCCCAGCCTGGGTTTCGACGGCCTG
CCCGGCCGGAGACGCAAGAAGAGGACCAGCATCGAGACAAACGTCCGCTTCGCCTTAGAGAAGAGTTTTC
TAGCGAACCAGAAGCCTACCTCAGAGGAGATCCTGCTGATCGCCGAGCAGCTGCACATGGAGAAGGAAGT
GATCCGCGTCTGGTTCTGCAACCGGCGCCAGAAGGAGAAACGCATCAACCCCTGCAGTGCGGCCCCCATG
CTGCCCAGCCCAGGGAAGCCGGCCAGCTACAGCCCCCATATGGTCACACCCCAAGGGGGCGCGGGGACCT
TACCGTTGTCCCAAGCTTCCAGCAGTCTGAGCACAACAGTTACTACCTTATCCTCAGCTGTGGGGACGCT
CCACCCCAGCCGGACAGCTGGAGGGGGTGGGGGCGGGGGCGGGGCTGCGCCCCCCCTCAATTCCATCCCC
TCTGTCACTCCCCCACCCCCGGCCACCACCAACAGCACAAACCCCAGCCCTCAAGGCAGCCACTCGGCTA
TCGGCTTGTCAGGCCTGAACCCCAGCACGGGCCCTGGCCTCTGGTGGAACCCTGCCCCTTACCAGCCTTA
GTAATGAACTAGTCCGTAACTTGAAAGTATTTCGATTTCTTGGCTTTATATATCTTGTGGAAAGGACGAC
TGACGTTTGATTCCGCCGTGGCA
