>Addgene plasmid #143551 | TFORF1866 | depositor partial sequence | sequence record 282784 | Barcode
CTGACGTTTGATTCCGCCGTGGCA
